>Addgene plasmid #115563 | Lifeact-mEos2-APEX2 | addgene full sequence | sequence record 341961 | Addgene NGS Result
TCGACCGCCAATTCAATATGGCGTATATGGACTCATGCCAATTCAATATGGTGGATCTGGACCTGTGCCA
ATTCAATATGGCGTATATGGACTCGTGCCAATTCAATATGGTGGATCTGGACCCCAGCCAATTCAATATG
GCGGACTTGGCACCATGCCAATTCAATATGGCGGACCTGGCACTGTGCCAACTGGGGAGGGGTCTACTTG
GCACGGTGCCAAGTTTGAGGAGGGGTCTTGGCCCTGTGCCAAGTCCGCCATATTGAATTGGCATGGTGCC
AATAATGGCGGCCATATTGGCTATATGCCAGGATCAATATATAGGCAATATCCAATATGGCCCTATGCCA
ATATGGCTATTGGCCAGGTTCAATACTATGTATTGGCCCTATGCCATATAGTATTCCATATATGGGTTTT
CCTATTGACGTAGATAGCCCCTCCCAATGGGCGGTCCCATATACCATATATGGGGCTTCCTAATACCGCC
CATAGCCACTCCCCCATTGACGTCAATGGTCTCTATATATGGTCTTTCCTATTGACGTCATATGGGCGGT
CCTATTGACGTATATGGCGCCTCCCCCATTGACGTCAATTACGGTAAATGGCCCGCCTGGCTCAATGCCC
ATTGACGTCAATAGGACCACCCACCATTGACGTCAATGGGATGGCTCATTGCCCATTCATATCCGTTCTC
ACGCCCCCTATTGACGTCAATGACGGTAAATGGCCCACTTGGCAGTACATCAATATCTATTAATAGTAAC
TTGGCAAGTACATTACTATTGGAAGTACGCCAGGGTACATTGGCAGTACTCCCATTGACGTCAATGGCGG
TAAATGGCCCGCGATGGCTGCCAAGTACATCCCCATTGACGTCAATGGGGAGGGGCAATGACGCAAATGG
GCGTTCCATTGACGTAAATGGGCGGTAGGCGTGCCTAATGGGAGGTCTATATAAGCAATGCTCGTTTAGG
GAACCGCCATTCTGCCTGGGGACGTCGGAGCAAGCTTGATTTAGGTGACACTATAGAATACAAGCTACTT
GTTCTTTTTGCAGGATCCCATCGATTCGAATTCAAGGATCAACAAGTTTGTACAAAAAAGCAGGCTGCCA
CCATGGGCGTGGCCGACCTGATCAAGAAGTTCGAGAGCATCAGCAAGGAGGAGAGTGCTATCAAGCCGGA
CATGAAAATCAAGCTGCGTATGGAAGGAAATGTAAATGGACATCACTTTGTCATTGACGGTGATGGCACA
GGGAAGCCATTCGAAGGGAAGCAGAGTATGGACTTGGAAGTCAAAGAAGGCGGCCCATTGCCCTTCGCGT
TTGATATTCTGACGACGGCGTTCCATTACGGGAACCGGGTATTCGCAAAATATCCCGACAATATCCAAGA
TTACTTCAAACAATCTTTCCCCAAAGGCTACAGTTGGGAGCGTTCACTCACATTCGAGGATGGGGGAATC
TGCATCGCGCGCAACGATATTACCATGGAAGGTGACACCTTCTATAATAAAGTTAGGTTTTATGGAACGA
ACTTCCCTGCTAACGGCCCGGTGATGCAAAAGAAAACGCTCAAATGGGAACCTAGCACCGAAAAGATGTA
CGTGAGAGACGGTGTGCTTACTGGTGATATCCATATGGCTCTTCTCTTGGAAGGGAATGCTCACTATAGA
TGTGACTTTCGCACTACCTATAAGGCGAAAGAAAAGGGAGTGAAGTTGCCTGGCTATCATTTTGTAGATC
ACTGTATAGAGATATTGTCCCACGATAAGGACTATAATAAGGTGAAACTGTACGAACATGCCGTGGCACA
CTCAGGCTTGCCCGATAACGCGAGGCGTCACCCAGCTTTCTTGTACAAAGTGGGCAAGAGCTACCCCACC
GTGAGCGCCGACTACCAGGACGCCGTGGAGAAGGCCAAGAAGAAGCTGCGCGGCTTCATCGCCGAGAAGC
GCTGCGCCCCCCTGATGCTGCGCCTGGCCTTCCACAGCGCCGGCACCTTCGACAAGGGCACCAAGACCGG
CGGCCCCTTCGGCACCATCAAGCACCCCGCCGAGCTGGCCCACAGCGCCAACAACGGCCTGGACATCGCC
GTGCGCCTGCTGGAGCCCCTGAAGGCCGAGTTCCCCATCCTGAGCTACGCCGACTTCTACCAGCTGGCCG
GCGTGGTGGCCGTGGAGGTGACCGGCGGCCCCAAGGTGCCCTTCCACCCCGGCCGCGAGGACAAGCCCGA
GCCCCCCCCCGAGGGCCGCCTGCCCGACCCCACCAAGGGCAGCGACCACCTGCGCGACGTGTTCGGCAAG
GCTATGGGCCTGACCGACCAGGACATCGTGGCCCTGAGCGGCGGCCACACCATCGGCGCCGCCCACAAGG
AGCGCAGCGGCTTCGAGGGCCCCTGGACCAGCAACCCCCTGATCTTCGACAACAGCTACTTCACCGAGCT
GCTGAGCGGCGAGAAGGAGGGCCTGCTGCAGCTGCCCAGCGACAAGGCCCTGCTGAGCGACCCCGTGTTC
CGCCCCCTGGTGGACAAGTACGCCGCCGACGAGGACGCCTTCTTCGCCGACTACGCCGAGGCCCACCAGA
AGCTGAGCGAGCTGGGCTTCGCCGACGCCTAACAACTTTATTATACATAGTTGCACTCGAGCCTCTAGAA
CTATAGTGAGTCGTATTACGTAGATCCAGACATGATAAGATACATTGATGAGTTTGGACAAACCACAACT
AGAATGCAGTGAAAAAAATGCTTTATTTGTGAAATTTGTGATGCTATTGCTTTATTTGTAACCATTATAA
GCTGCAATAAACAAGTTAACAACAACAATTGCATTCATTTTATGTTTCAGGTTCAGGGGGAGGTGTGGGA
GGTTTTTTAATTCGCGGCCGCGGCGCCAATGCATTGGGCCCGGTACCCAGCTTTTGTTCCCTTTAGTGAG
GGTTAATTGCGCGCTTGGCGTAATCATGGTCATAGCTGTTTCCTGTGTGAAATTGTTATCCGCTCACAAT
TCCACACAACATACGAGCCGGGAGCATAAAGTGTAAAGCCTGGGGTGCCTAATGAGTGAGCTAACTCACA
TTAATTGCGTTGCGCTCACTGCCCGCTTTCCAGTCGGGAAACCTGTCGTGCCAGCTGCATTAATGAATCG
GCCAACGCGCGGGGAGAGGCGGTTTGCGTATTGGGCGCTCTTCCGCTTCCTCGCTCACTGACTCGCTGCG
CTCGGTCGTTCGGCTGCGGCGAGCGGTATCAGCTCACTCAAAGGCGGTAATACGGTTATCCACAGAATCA
GGGGATAACGCAGGAAAGAACATGTGAGCAAAAGGCCAGCAAAAGGCCAGGAACCGTAAAAAGGCCGCGT
TGCTGGCGTTTTTCCATAGGCTCCGCCCCCCTGACGAGCATCACAAAAATCGACGCTCAAGTCAGAGGTG
GCGAAACCCGACAGGACTATAAAGATACCAGGCGTTTCCCCCTGGAAGCTCCCTCGTGCGCTCTCCTGTT
CCGACCCTGCCGCTTACCGGATACCTGTCCGCCTTTCTCCCTTCGGGAAGCGTGGCGCTTTCTCATAGCT
CACGCTGTAGGTATCTCAGTTCGGTGTAGGTCGTTCGCTCCAAGCTGGGCTGTGTGCACGAACCCCCCGT
TCAGCCCGACCGCTGCGCCTTATCCGGTAACTATCGTCTTGAGTCCAACCCGGTAAGACACGACTTATCG
CCACTGGCAGCAGCCACTGGTAACAGGATTAGCAGAGCGAGGTATGTAGGCGGTGCTACAGAGTTCTTGA
AGTGGTGGCCTAACTACGGCTACACTAGAAGAACAGTATTTGGTATCTGCGCTCTGCTGAAGCCAGTTAC
CTTCGGAAAAAGAGTTGGTAGCTCTTGATCCGGCAAACAAACCACCGCTGGTAGCGGTGGTTTTTTTGTT
TGCAAGCAGCAGATTACGCGCAGAAAAAAAGGATCTCAAGAAGATCCTTTGATCTTTTCTACGGGGTCTG
ACGCTCAGTGGAACGAAAACTCACGTTAAGGGATTTTGGTCATGAGATTATCAAAAAGGATCTTCACCTA
GATCCTTTTAAATTAAAAATGAAGTTTTAAATCAATCTAAAGTATATATGAGTAAACTTGGTCTGACAGT
TACCAATGCTTAATCAGTGAGGCACCTATCTCAGCGATCTGTCTATTTCGTTCATCCATAGTTGCCTGAC
TCCCCGTCGTGTAGATAACTACGATACGGGAGGGCTTACCATCTGGCCCCAGTGCTGCAATGATACCGCG
AGACCCACGCTCACCGGCTCCAGATTTATCAGCAATAAACCAGCCAGCCGGAAGGGCCGAGCGCAGAAGT
GGTCCTGCAACTTTATCCGCCTCCATCCAGTCTATTAATTGTTGCCGGGAAGCTAGAGTAAGTAGTTCGC
CAGTTAATAGTTTGCGCAACGTTGTTGCCATTGCTACAGGCATCGTGGTGTCACGCTCGTCGTTTGGTAT
GGCTTCATTCAGCTCCGGTTCCCAACGATCAAGGCGAGTTACATGATCCCCCATGTTGTGCAAAAAAGCG
GTTAGCTCCTTCGGTCCTCCGATCGTTGTCAGAAGTAAGTTGGCCGCAGTGTTATCACTCATGGTTATGG
CAGCACTGCATAATTCTCTTACTGTCATGCCATCCGTAAGATGCTTTTCTGTGACTGGTGAGTACTCAAC
CAAGTCATTCTGAGAATAGTGTATGCGGCGACCGAGTTGCTCTTGCCCGGCGTCAATACGGGATAATACC
GCGCCACATAGCAGAACTTTAAAAGTGCTCATCATTGGAAAACGTTCTTCGGGGCGAAAACTCTCAAGGA
TCTTACCGCTGTTGAGATCCAGTTCGATGTAACCCACTCGTGCACCCAACTGATCTTCAGCATCTTTTAC
TTTCACCAGCGTTTCTGGGTGAGCAAAAACAGGAAGGCAAAATGCCGCAAAAAAGGGAATAAGGGCGACA
CGGAAATGTTGAATACTCATACTCTTCCTTTTTCAATATTATTGAAGCATTTATCAGGGTTATTGTCTCA
TGAGCGGATACATATTTGAATGTATTTAGAAAAATAAACAAATAGGGGTTCCGCGCACATTTCCCCGAAA
AGTGCCACCTAAATTGTAAGCGTTAATATTTTGTTAAAATTCGCGTTAAATTTTTGTTAAATCAGCTCAT
TTTTTAACCAATAGGCCGAAATCGGCAAAATCCCTTATAAATCAAAAGAATAGACCGAGATAGGGT
[37 nt withheld, positions 5247-5283]
AAAGAACGTGGACTCCAACGTCAAAGG
[49 nt withheld, positions 5311-5359]
T
[91 nt withheld, positions 5361-5451]
G
[124 nt withheld, positions 5453-5576]
CCCATTCGCCATTCAGGCTGCGCAACTGTTGGGAAGGGCGATCGGTGCGGGCCTCTTCGCTATTACGCCA
G
Features (pLannotate 1.2.2; 19 found; start..end, strand, type, name):
      7..984     +  promoter       CMV IE94 promoter: enhancer/promoter region of simian cytomegalovirus major immediate early transcription unit IE94
   1019..1037    +  promoter       SP6 promoter: promoter for bacteriophage SP6 RNA polymerase
   1092..1116    +  protein_bind   attB1: mutant version of attB; recombination site for the Gateway® BP reaction BP Clonase™
   1174..1848    +  CDS            mEos2: mEos2 is a photoconvertible green/yellow fluorescent protein published in 2009, derived from Lobophyllia hemprichii. It has moderate acid sensitivity.
   1853..1873    -  protein_bind   attB2: mutant version of attB; core recombination site for the Gateway® BP reaction BP Clonase™
   1873..2619    +  CDS            APX1: APX1_PEA - Also known as APPX1. Experimental evidence at protein level: Swiss-Prot protein existence level 1. Plays a key role in hydrogen peroxide removal. From Pisum sativum (Garden pea).
   2623..2643    -  protein_bind   attB3: mutant version of attB; core recombination site for the Gateway® BP reaction BP Clonase™
   2661..2678    -  promoter       T7 promoter (fragment): promoter for bacteriophage T7 RNA polymerase
   2683..2817    -  polyA_signal   SV40 poly(A) signal: SV40 polyadenylation signal
   2930..2948    -  promoter       T3 promoter: promoter for bacteriophage T3 RNA polymerase
   2993..3009    -  protein_bind   lac operator: The lac repressor binds to the lac operator to inhibit transcription in E. coli. This inhibition can be relieved by adding lactose or isopropyl-β-D-thiogalactopyranoside (IPTG). lac repressor encoded by lacI
   3017..3047    -  promoter       lac promoter: promoter for the E. coli lac operon
   3062..3083    -  protein_bind   CAP binding site: CAP binding activates transcription in the presence of cAMP. E. coli catabolite activator protein
   3096..3188    -  CDS            lacI (fragment): lac repressor; lacI; The lac repressor binds to the lac operator to inhibit transcription in E. coli. This inhibition can be relieved by adding lactose or isopropyl-β-D-thiogalactopyranoside (IPTG).
   3371..3959    -  rep_origin     ori: high-copy-number ColE1/pMB1/pBR322/pUC origin of replication
   4130..4990    -  CDS            AmpR: β-lactamase; bla; confers resistance to ampicillin, carbenicillin, and related antibiotics
   4991..5095    -  promoter       AmpR promoter: bla
   5148..5576    -  rep_origin     f1 ori (sequence partly withheld): f1 bacteriophage origin of replication; arrow indicates direction of (+) strand synthesis
   5581..5647    -  CDS            lacZα (fragment): LacZα fragment of β-galactosidase; lacZ fragment
