[The description below was written by a language model from this plasmid's Addgene catalogue record and pLannotate feature annotations shown in this document.]
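Description:
Lifeact-mEos2-APEX2 is a 5.6 kb mammalian expression plasmid built in the pCSDEST2 backbone, a Gateway destination vector of the pCS2 family. It is maintained in E. coli as a high-copy plasmid through a ColE1/pUC-type origin and is selected with ampicillin via the β-lactamase gene. An f1 origin and remnants of the lac promoter/operator, lacI and lacZα regions are carried over from the parental cloning vector and have no role in expression.

The expression cassette is driven by the simian cytomegalovirus IE94 enhancer/promoter and terminated by an SV40 polyadenylation signal. An SP6 promoter sits just downstream of the CMV element, which in this type of backbone allows in vitro synthesis of sense RNA, and T7 (partial) and T3 promoters flank the 3′ end. The open reading frame was assembled by multisite Gateway recombination, as shown by the attB1, attB2 and attB3 scars. mEos2, a green-to-red photoconvertible fluorescent protein, lies between attB1 and attB2. It is followed, between attB2 and attB3, by an ascorbate peroxidase coding sequence that the annotation software matched to pea APX1 and that the catalogue identifies as the engineered peroxidase APEX2. The N-terminal Lifeact tag, a short F-actin-binding peptide, is listed in the catalogue but not annotated in the feature table. It presumably occupies the short unannotated stretch between attB1 and the start of mEos2.

The fusion labels filamentous actin with a single probe for two imaging modes. mEos2 photoconversion supports single-molecule localisation microscopy (PALM). APEX2 generates an electron-dense diaminobenzidine deposit for electron microscopy, which allows correlative light and electron microscopy (CLEM) of actin structures.
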