Addgene plasmid #115563: Lifeact-mEos2-APEX2
Purpose: Lifeact-mEos2-APEX2 fusion for PALM and CLEM. Parton lab clone IET
Depositing lab: Rob Parton. Depositing organization: University of Queensland, Institute for Molecular Bioscience. Publication: In vivo cell biological screening identifies an endocytic capture mechanism for T-tubule formation. Hall TE, Martel N, Ariotti N, Xiong Z, Lo HP, Ferguson C, Rae J, Lim YW, Parton RG. Nat Commun. 2020 Jul 24;11(1):3711. doi: 10.1038/s41467-020-17486-w. PubMed 32709891.
Backbone
  Vector backbone: pCSDEST2 (Addgene 22424)
  Vector type: Mammalian Expression
Growth in bacteria
  Bacterial resistance: Ampicillin, 100 μg/mL
  Growth temperature: 37°C
  Growth strain: DH5alpha
  Copy number: High Copy
Gene/Insert
  Gene/Insert name: mEos2
  Species: Synthetic
  Tag / fusion protein: APEX2 (C terminal on insert); Lifeact (N terminal on insert)
Terms and licenses: Academic/Nonprofit Terms; Industry Terms: Not Available to Industry
How to cite: Lifeact-mEos2-APEX2 was a gift from Rob Parton (Addgene plasmid # 115563 ; http://n2t.net/addgene:115563 ; RRID:Addgene_115563)
